Addgene plasmid #205654: LMAPOW
Purpose: shRNAmir backbone for RNA interference, with mOrange reporter
Depositing lab: Dapeng Wang. Depositing organization: Shandong Medical and Pharmaceutical University. Publication: miR-AB, a miRNA-based shRNA viral toolkit for multicolor-barcoded multiplex RNAi at a single-cell level. Wang D, Xiu J, Zhao J, Luo J. EMBO Rep. 2022 Apr 5;23(4):e53691. doi: 10.15252/embr.202153691. Epub 2022 Feb 24. PubMed 35201651.
Backbone
  Vector backbone: pLVX-Puro
  Backbone manufacturer: Clontech
  Vector type: Lentiviral
Growth in bacteria
  Bacterial resistance: Ampicillin, 100 μg/mL
  Growth temperature: 37°C
  Growth strain: NEB Stable
  Copy number: High Copy
Gene/Insert
  Gene/Insert name: miR-AB
  Species: Synthetic
  Promoter: mCMV
  Cloning method: Restriction Enzyme; 5′ cloning site BamHI (unknown if destroyed); 3′ cloning site ApaI (unknown if destroyed)
  Sequencing primers: 3′ PGK Reverse: GCCAGAGGCCACTTGTGTAG
Terms and licenses: Academic/Nonprofit Terms; Industry Terms: Not Available to Industry
How to cite: LMAPOW was a gift from Dapeng Wang (Addgene plasmid # 205654 ; http://n2t.net/addgene:205654 ; RRID:Addgene_205654)
