[The description below was written by a language model from this plasmid's Addgene catalogue record and pLannotate feature annotations shown in this document.]
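Description:
LMAPOW is an HIV-1-based lentiviral transfer vector built on the pLVX-Puro backbone and designed as an empty shRNAmir backbone for RNA interference, with an mOrange fluorescent reporter. In bacteria it is maintained through a high-copy ColE1/pUC-type origin and selected with ampicillin via the β-lactamase gene. The annotated sequence carries no puromycin resistance gene, which suggests that the reporter occupies the position of the parental drug marker. No mammalian selection marker is annotated.

The proviral region is flanked by two HIV-1 LTR elements, both annotated as truncated. It contains the usual cis-acting elements: the Ψ packaging signal with an adjoining gag fragment, the Rev response element for nuclear export of the genomic RNA, and the cPPT/CTS, which aids nuclear import. Short rev and nef matches are residual viral sequence rather than functional genes.

The payload is a two-promoter arrangement. A mouse CMV immediate early promoter drives the synthetic miR-AB cassette, a microRNA-based scaffold into which a target-specific hairpin is cloned. Only the 3′ miR-30a flanking sequence is annotated, and roughly 900 nt between the promoter and that flank are left undescribed, so the scaffold's full composition cannot be read from the table. The catalogue lists BamHI and ApaI as the sites used to clone the insert. Downstream, a mouse PGK promoter independently expresses mOrange, followed by a WPRE that enhances transcript stability and expression.

Transduced cells are therefore marked orange. The record indicates the vector belongs to a toolkit that uses different fluorescent colours to barcode multiple knockdowns in single cells.
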