Features (pLannotate 1.2.2; 22 found; start..end, strand, type, name):
    377..634     +  LTR            5' LTR (truncated): truncated 5' long terminal repeat (LTR) from HIV-1
    681..806     +  misc_feature   HIV-1 Ψ: packaging signal of human immunodeficiency virus type 1
    790..1128    +  CDS            HIV-1 gag (fragment): gag protein from human immunodeficiency virus 1; gag
   1303..1536    +  misc_feature   RRE: The Rev response element (RRE) of HIV-1 allows for Rev-dependent mRNA export from the nucleus to the cytoplasm.
   1913..2013    +  CDS            Rev (fragment): human immunodeficiency virus 1 (HIV-1) Rev protein; rev; enhances nuclear export of unspliced and incompletely spliced viral mRNAs
   2028..2143    +  misc_feature   cPPT/CTS: central polypurine tract and central termination sequence of HIV-1 (lacking the first T)
   2185..2720    +  promoter       mCMV promoter: mouse cytomegalovirus (CMV) immediate early promoter
   3665..3788    +  ncRNA          3' miR-30a: sequence downstream of the 71-nt precursor of the human miR-30a microRNA (Zeng et al., 2002) miRNA
   3802..4301    +  promoter       PGK promoter: mouse phosphoglycerate kinase 1 promoter
   4319..5026    +  CDS            mOrange: mOrange is a basic (constitutively fluorescent) orange fluorescent protein published in 2004, derived from Discosoma sp.. It has high acid sensitivity.
   5038..5625    +  misc_feature   WPRE: woodchuck hepatitis virus posttranscriptional regulatory element
   5639..6037    +  CDS            nef (fragment): NEF_HV1BR - Experimental evidence at protein level: Swiss-Prot protein existence level 1. Extracellular Nef protein targets CD4(+) T-lymphocytes for apoptosis by interacting with CXCR4 surface receptors (PubMed:14990729). From Human immunodeficiency virus type 1 group M subtype B (isolate BRU/LAI) (HIV-1).
   6085..6342    +  LTR            5' LTR (truncated): truncated 5' long terminal repeat (LTR) from HIV-1
   6495..6511    -  protein_bind   lac operator: The lac repressor binds to the lac operator to inhibit transcription in E. coli. This inhibition can be relieved by adding lactose or isopropyl-β-D-thiogalactopyranoside (IPTG). lac repressor encoded by lacI
   6519..6549    -  promoter       lac promoter: promoter for the E. coli lac operon
   6564..6585    -  protein_bind   CAP binding site: CAP binding activates transcription in the presence of cAMP. E. coli catabolite activator protein
   6598..6690    -  CDS            lacI (fragment): lac repressor; lacI; The lac repressor binds to the lac operator to inhibit transcription in E. coli. This inhibition can be relieved by adding lactose or isopropyl-β-D-thiogalactopyranoside (IPTG).
   6873..7461    -  rep_origin     ori: high-copy-number ColE1/pMB1/pBR322/pUC origin of replication
   7632..8492    -  CDS            AmpR: β-lactamase; bla; confers resistance to ampicillin, carbenicillin, and related antibiotics
   8493..8597    -  promoter       AmpR promoter: bla
   8645..8779    +  polyA_signal   SV40 poly(A) signal: SV40 polyadenylation signal
   8946..329     +  CDS            nef (fragment) (across the origin): NEF_HV1BR - Experimental evidence at protein level: Swiss-Prot protein existence level 1. Extracellular Nef protein targets CD4(+) T-lymphocytes for apoptosis by interacting with CXCR4 surface receptors (PubMed:14990729). From Human immunodeficiency virus type 1 group M subtype B (isolate BRU/LAI) (HIV-1).
>Addgene plasmid #205654 | LMAPOW | addgene full sequence | sequence record 409376 | Addgene NGS Result
TGGAAGGGCTAATTCACTCCCAAAGAAGACAAGATATCCTTGATCTGTGGATCTACCACACACAAGGCTA
CTTCCCTGATTAGCAGAACTACACACCAGGGCCAGGGGTCAGATATCCACTGACCTTTGGATGGTGCTAC
AAGCTAGTACCAGTTGAGCCAGATAAGGTAGAAGAGGCCAATAAAGGAGAGAACACCAGCTTGTTACACC
CTGTGAGCCTGCATGGGATGGATGACCCGGAGAGAGAAGTGTTAGAGTGGAGGTTTGACAGCCGCCTAGC
ATTTCATCACGTGGCCCGAGAGCTGCATCCGGAGTACTTCAAGAACTGCTGATATCGAGCTTGCTACAAG
GGACTTTCCGCTGGGGACTTTCCAGGGAGGCGTGGCCTGGGCGGGACTGGGGAGTGGCGAGCCCTCAGAT
CCTGCATATAAGCAGCTGCTTTTTGCCTGTACTGGGTCTCTCTGGTTAGACCAGATCTGAGCCTGGGAGC
TCTCTGGCTAACTAGGGAACCCACTGCTTAAGCCTCAATAAAGCTTGCCTTGAGTGCTTCAAGTAGTGTG
TGCCCGTCTGTTGTGTGACTCTGGTAACTAGAGATCCCTCAGACCCTTTTAGTCAGTGTGGAAAATCTCT
AGCAGTGGCGCCCGAACAGGGACTTGAAAGCGAAAGGGAAACCAGAGGAGCTCTCTCGACGCAGGACTCG
GCTTGCTGAAGCGCGCACGGCAAGAGGCGAGGGGCGGCGACTGGTGAGTACGCCAAAAATTTTGACTAGC
GGAGGCTAGAAGGAGAGAGATGGGTGCGAGAGCGTCAGTATTAAGCGGGGGAGAATTAGATCGCGATGGG
AAAAAATTCGGTTAAGGCCAGGGGGAAAGAAAAAATATAAATTAAAACATATAGTATGGGCAAGCAGGGA
GCTAGAACGATTCGCAGTTAATCCTGGCCTGTTAGAAACATCAGAAGGCTGTAGACAAATACTGGGACAG
CTACAACCATCCCTTCAGACAGGATCAGAAGAACTTAGATCATTATATAATACAGTAGCAACCCTCTATT
GTGTGCATCAAAGGATAGAGATAAAAGACACCAAGGAAGCTTTAGACAAGATAGAGGAAGAGCAAAACAA
AAGTAAGACCACCGCACAGCAAGCGGCCGGCCGCTGATCTTCAGACCTGGAGGAGGAGATATGAGGGACA
ATTGGAGAAGTGAATTATATAAATATAAAGTAGTAAAAATTGAACCATTAGGAGTAGCACCCACCAAGGC
AAAGAGAAGAGTGGTGCAGAGAGAAAAAAGAGCAGTGGGAATAGGAGCTTTGTTCCTTGGGTTCTTGGGA
GCAGCAGGAAGCACTATGGGCGCAGCGTCAATGACGCTGACGGTACAGGCCAGACAATTATTGTCTGGTA
TAGTGCAGCAGCAGAACAATTTGCTGAGGGCTATTGAGGCGCAACAGCATCTGTTGCAACTCACAGTCTG
GGGCATCAAGCAGCTCCAGGCAAGAATCCTGGCTGTGGAAAGATACCTAAAGGATCAACAGCTCCTGGGG
ATTTGGGGTTGCTCTGGAAAACTCATTTGCACCACTGCTGTGCCTTGGAATGCTAGTTGGAGTAATAAAT
CTCTGGAACAGATTTGGAATCACACGACCTGGATGGAGTGGGACAGAGAAATTAACAATTACACAAGCTT
AATACACTCCTTAATTGAAGAATCGCAAAACCAGCAAGAAAAGAATGAACAAGAATTATTGGAATTAGAT
AAATGGGCAAGTTTGTGGAATTGGTTTAACATAACAAATTGGCTGTGGTATATAAAATTATTCATAATGA
TAGTAGGAGGCTTGGTAGGTTTAAGAATAGTTTTTGCTGTACTTTCTATAGTGAATAGAGTTAGGCAGGG
ATATTCACCATTATCGTTTCAGACCCACCTCCCAACCCCGAGGGGACCCGACAGGCCCGAAGGAATAGAA
GAAGAAGGTGGAGAGAGAGACAGAGACAGATCCATTCGATTAGTGAACGGATCTCGACGGTATCGCCTTT
AAAAGAAAAGGGGGGATTGGGGGGTACAGTGCAGGGGAAAGAATAGTAGACATAATAGCAACAGACATAC
AAACTAAAGAATTACAAAAACAAATTACAAAAATTCAAAATTTTCGGGTTTATTACAGGGACAGCAGAGA
TCCAGTTTATCGATTGGCACGTATACTGAGTCATTAGGGACTTTCCAATGGGTTTTGCCCAGTACATAAG
GTCAATAGGGGTGAATCAACAGGAAAGTCCCATTGGAGCCAAGTACACTGAGTCAATAGGGACTTTCCAT
TGGGTTTTGCCCAGTACAAAAGGTCAATAGGGGGTGAGTCAATGGGTTTTTCCCATTATTGGCACGTACA
TAAGGTCAATAGGGGTGAGTCATTGGGTTTTTCCAGCCAATTTAATTATAACGCCATGTACTTTCCCACC
ATTGACGTCAATGGGCTATTGAAACTAATGCAACGTGACCTTTAAACGGTACTTTCCCATAGCTGATTAA
TGGGAAAGTACCGTTGTCGAGCCAATACACGTCAATGGGAAGTGAAAGGGCAGCCAAAACGTAACACCGC
CCCGGTTTTCCCCTGGAAATTCCATATTGGCACGCATTCTATTGGCTGAGCTGCGTTCTACGTGGGTATA
AGAGGCGCGACCAGCGTCCGTACCGTCGCAGTCTTCGGTCTGACCACCGTAGAACGCAGAAGCGCTTCGA
CTAGGGATAACAGGGTAATTGTTTGAATGAGGCTTCAGTACTTTACAGAATCGTTGCCTGCACATCTTGG
AAACACTTGCTGGGATTACTTCGACTTCTTAACCCAACAGAAGGCTCGAGAAGGTATATTGCTGTTGACA
GGATCCACATTAACAACTTTAAGTCCAGCAATTTGAGTTAAGGGTGTTGCTCTCAATGATTTCACTAATG
GTTCAATTTTTAATTTCTTTTCTTCTGGTTCAAAATTCAAGTTTCAAGTGAAAGTGTAATATGCACCCAT
TTCTTTCAATAAATCTTCTAAATAGTCCACTAATGTTTTATTTTGTTTTTTACAAAATCAAGCAGCCTCT
GCTATCAATATAGAACCTTGTATTCCATCTTTATCTCTAGCTGAGTCATCAATTACATATCCATAACTTT
CTTCATAAGCAAAAACAAAATTTAATCCGTTATCTTCTTCTTTAGCAATTTCTCTACCCATTCATTTCAA
TCCAGTTAAAGTTTTTACAATCTTAACTCCATATTTTTCCTGAGCGATTCTATCACCCAAATCACTTGTT
ACAAAACTTGAATATAGAGCCGGATTTTTTGGAATGCTATTTAAGCGTTTTAGATTTGATAATTTTCAAT
CAATTAAAATTGGTCCTGTTTGATTTCCATCTAATCTTACAAAATGACCATCATGTTTTATTGCCATTCC
AAATCTGTCAGCATCTGGGTCATTCATAATAATAATATCTGCATCATGTTTAATACCATATTCAAGCGGT
ATTTTTCATGCAGGATCAAATTCTGGATTTGGATTTACAACATTTTTCAATGTTTCATCTTCAAATGCAC
GATCTTCACCCTCAATAACGTTATATCCTGATTCACGTAATCTTTTTGGGGTAAATTTAGTTCCTGTTCC
ATTAACTGCGCTAAAAATAGGGCCCTGCCTCGGACTTCAAGGGGCTAGAATTCGAGCAATTATCTTGTTT
ACTAAAACTGAATACCTTGCTATCTCTTTGATACATTTTTACAAAGCTGAATTAAAATGGTATAAATTAA
ATCACTTTTTTCAATTCTACCGGGTAGGGGAGGCGCTTTTCCCAAGGCAGTCTGGAGCATGCGCTTTAGC
AGCCCCGCTGGGCACTTGGCGCTACACAAGTGGCCTCTGGCCTCGCACACATTCCACATCCACCGGTAGG
CGCCAACCGGCTCCGTTCTTTGGTGGCCCCTTCGCGCCACCTTCTACTCCTCCCCTAGTCAGGAAGTTCC
CCCCCGCCCCGCAGCTCGCGTCGTGCAGGACGTGACAAATGGAAGTAGCACGTCTCACTAGTCTCGTGCA
GATGGACAGCACCGCTGAGCAATGGAAGCGGGTAGGCCTTTGGGGCAGCGGCCAATAGCAGCTTTGCTCC
TTCGCTTTCTGGGCTCAGAGGCTGGGAAGGGGTGGGTCCGGGGGCGGGCTCAGGGGCGGGCTCAGGGGCG
GGGCGGGCGCCCGAAGGTCCTCCGGAGGCCCGGCATTCTGCACGCTTCAAAAGCGCACGTCTGCCGCGCT
GTTCTCCTCTTCCTCATCTCCGGGCCTTTCGACCTTTAATTAACCACCATGGTGAGCAAGGGCGAAGAGA
ATAACATGGCAATCATCAAGGAGTTCATGCGCTTCAAGGTTCGCATGGAGGGCTCCGTGAACGGCCACGA
GTTCGAGATCGAGGGCGAGGGCGAGGGCCGCCCCTACGAGGGCTTTCAGACCGCTAAGCTGAAGGTGACC
AAGGGTGGCCCCCTGCCCTTCGCCTGGGACATCCTGTCCCCTCAGTTCACCTACGGCTCCAAGGCATACG
TGAAGCACCCCGCCGACATCCCCGACTACTTCAAGCTGTCCTTCCCCGAGGGCTTCAAGTGGGAGCGCGT
GATGAACTTCGAGGACGGCGGCGTGGTGACCGTGACCCAGGACTCGTCCCTGCAAGACGGCGAGTTCATC
TACAAGGTGAAGCTGCGCGGCACCAACTTCCCCTCCGACGGCCCCGTAATGCAGAAAAAGACTATGGGCT
GGGAGGCATCCTCCGAGCGGATGTACCCCGAGGACGGCGCCCTGAAGGGCGAGATCAAGATGAGGCTGAA
GCTGAAGGACGGCGGCCACTACACCTCCGAGGTCAAGACCACCTACAAGGCCAAGAAGCCCGTGCAACTG
CCCGGCGCCTACATCGTCGGCATCAAGTTGGACATCACCTCCCACAACGAGGACTACACCATCGTGGAAC
AGTACGAACGCGCCGAGGGCCGCCACTCCACCGGCGGCATGGACGAGCTATACAAGTAGGTTTAAACATC
AACCTCTGGATTACAAAATTTGTGAAAGATTGACTGGTATTCTTAACTATGTTGCTCCTTTTACGCTATG
TGGATACGCTGCTTTAATGCCTTTGTATCATGCTATTGCTTCCCGTATGGCTTTCATTTTCTCCTCCTTG
TATAAATCCTGGTTGCTGTCTCTTTATGAGGAGTTGTGGCCCGTTGTCAGGCAACGTGGCGTGGTGTGCA
CTGTGTTTGCTGACGCAACCCCCACTGGTTGGGGCATTGCCACCACCTGTCAGCTCCTTTCCGGGACTTT
CGCTTTCCCCCTCCCTATTGCCACGGCGGAACTCATCGCCGCCTGCCTTGCCCGCTGCTGGACAGGGGCT
CGGCTGTTGGGCACTGACAATTCCGTGGTGTTGTCGGGGAAGCTGACGTCCTTTCCATGGCTGCTCGCCT
GTGTTGCCACCTGGATTCTGCGCGGGACGTCCTTCTGCTACGTCCCTTCGGCCCTCAATCCAGCGGACCT
TCCTTCCCGCGGCCTGCTGCCGGCTCTGCGGCCTCTTCCGCGTCTTCGCCTTCGCCCTCAGACGAGTCGG
ATCTCCCTTTGGGCCGCCTCCCCGCCTGGCCTGCAGGGGTACCTTTAAGACCAATGACTTACAAGGCAGC
TGTAGATCTTAGCCACTTTTTAAAAGAAAAGAGGGGACTGGAAGGGCTAATTCACTCCCAACGAAGACAA
GATATCCTTGATCTGTGGATCTACCACACACAAGGCTACTTCCCTGATTAGCAGAACTACACACCAGGGC
CAGGGGTCAGATATCCACTGACCTTTGGATGGTGCTACAAGCTAGTACCAGTTGAGCCAGATAAGGTAGA
AGAGGCCAATAAAGGAGAGAACACCAGCTTGTTACACCCTGTGAGCCTGCATGGGATGGATGACCCGGAG
AGAGAAGTGTTAGAGTGGAGGTTTGACAGCCGCCTAGCATTTCATCACGTGGCCCGAGAGCTGCATCCGG
AGTACTTCAAGAACTGCTGATATCGAGCTTGCTACAAGGGACTTTCCGCTGGGGACTTTCCAGGGAGGCG
TGGCCTGGGCGGGACTGGGGAGTGGCGAGCCCTCAGATCCTGCATATAAGCAGCTGCTTTTTGCCTGTAC
TGGGTCTCTCTGGTTAGACCAGATCTGAGCCTGGGAGCTCTCTGGCTAACTAGGGAACCCACTGCTTAAG
CCTCAATAAAGCTTGCCTTGAGTGCTTCAAGTAGTGTGTGCCCGTCTGTTGTGTGACTCTGGTAACTAGA
GATCCCTCAGACCCTTTTAGTCAGTGTGGAAAATCTCTAGCAGTAGTAGTTCATGTCATCTTATTATTCA
GTATTTATAACTTGCAAAGAAATGAATATCAGAGAGTGAGAGGCCTTGACATTGCTAGCGTTTTACCGTC
GACCTCTAGCTAGAGCTTGGCGTAATCATGGTCATAGCTGTTTCCTGTGTGAAATTGTTATCCGCTCACA
ATTCCACACAACATACGAGCCGGAAGCATAAAGTGTAAAGCCTGGGGTGCCTAATGAGTGAGCTAACTCA
CATTAATTGCGTTGCGCTCACTGCCCGCTTTCCAGTCGGGAAACCTGTCGTGCCAGCTGCATTAATGAAT
CGGCCAACGCGCGGGGAGAGGCGGTTTGCGTATTGGGCGCTCTTCCGCTTCCTCGCTCACTGACTCGCTG
CGCTCGGTCGTTCGGCTGCGGCGAGCGGTATCAGCTCACTCAAAGGCGGTAATACGGTTATCCACAGAAT
CAGGGGATAACGCAGGAAAGAACATGTGAGCAAAAGGCCAGCAAAAGGCCAGGAACCGTAAAAAGGCCGC
GTTGCTGGCGTTTTTCCATAGGCTCCGCCCCCCTGACGAGCATCACAAAAATCGACGCTCAAGTCAGAGG
TGGCGAAACCCGACAGGACTATAAAGATACCAGGCGTTTCCCCCTGGAAGCTCCCTCGTGCGCTCTCCTG
TTCCGACCCTGCCGCTTACCGGATACCTGTCCGCCTTTCTCCCTTCGGGAAGCGTGGCGCTTTCTCATAG
CTCACGCTGTAGGTATCTCAGTTCGGTGTAGGTCGTTCGCTCCAAGCTGGGCTGTGTGCACGAACCCCCC
GTTCAGCCCGACCGCTGCGCCTTATCCGGTAACTATCGTCTTGAGTCCAACCCGGTAAGACACGACTTAT
CGCCACTGGCAGCAGCCACTGGTAACAGGATTAGCAGAGCGAGGTATGTAGGCGGTGCTACAGAGTTCTT
GAAGTGGTGGCCTAACTACGGCTACACTAGAAGAACAGTATTTGGTATCTGCGCTCTGCTGAAGCCAGTT
ACCTTCGGAAAAAGAGTTGGTAGCTCTTGATCCGGCAAACAAACCACCGCTGGTAGCGGTGGTTTTTTTG
TTTGCAAGCAGCAGATTACGCGCAGAAAAAAAGGATCTCAAGAAGATCCTTTGATCTTTTCTACGGGGTC
TGACGCTCAGTGGAACGAAAACTCACGTTAAGGGATTTTGGTCATGAGATTATCAAAAAGGATCTTCACC
TAGATCCTTTTAAATTAAAAATGAAGTTTTAAATCAATCTAAAGTATATATGAGTAAACTTGGTCTGACA
GTTACCAATGCTTAATCAGTGAGGCACCTATCTCAGCGATCTGTCTATTTCGTTCATCCATAGTTGCCTG
ACTCCCCGTCGTGTAGATAACTACGATACGGGAGGGCTTACCATCTGGCCCCAGTGCTGCAATGATACCG
CGAGACCCACGCTCACCGGCTCCAGATTTATCAGCAATAAACCAGCCAGCCGGAAGGGCCGAGCGCAGAA
GTGGTCCTGCAACTTTATCCGCCTCCATCCAGTCTATTAATTGTTGCCGGGAAGCTAGAGTAAGTAGTTC
GCCAGTTAATAGTTTGCGCAACGTTGTTGCCATTGCTACAGGCATCGTGGTGTCACGCTCGTCGTTTGGT
ATGGCTTCATTCAGCTCCGGTTCCCAACGATCAAGGCGAGTTACATGATCCCCCATGTTGTGCAAAAAAG
CGGTTAGCTCCTTCGGTCCTCCGATCGTTGTCAGAAGTAAGTTGGCCGCAGTGTTATCACTCATGGTTAT
GGCAGCACTGCATAATTCTCTTACTGTCATGCCATCCGTAAGATGCTTTTCTGTGACTGGTGAGTACTCA
ACCAAGTCATTCTGAGAATAGTGTATGCGGCGACCGAGTTGCTCTTGCCCGGCGTCAATACGGGATAATA
CCGCGCCACATAGCAGAACTTTAAAAGTGCTCATCATTGGAAAACGTTCTTCGGGGCGAAAACTCTCAAG
GATCTTACCGCTGTTGAGATCCAGTTCGATGTAACCCACTCGTGCACCCAACTGATCTTCAGCATCTTTT
ACTTTCACCAGCGTTTCTGGGTGAGCAAAAACAGGAAGGCAAAATGCCGCAAAAAAGGGAATAAGGGCGA
CACGGAAATGTTGAATACTCATACTCTTCCTTTTTCAATATTATTGAAGCATTTATCAGGGTTATTGTCT
CATGAGCGGATACATATTTGAATGTATTTAGAAAAATAAACAAATAGGGGTTCCGCGCACATTTCCCCGA
AAAGTGCCACCTGACGTCGACGGATCGGGAGATCAACTTGTTTATTGCAGCTTATAATGGTTACAAATAA
AGCAATAGCATCACAAATTTCACAAATAAAGCATTTTTTTCACTGCATTCTAGTTGTGGTTTGTCCAAAC
TCATCAATGTATCTTATCATGTCTGGATCAACTGGATAACTCAAGCTAACCAAAATCATCCCAAACTTCC
CACCCCATACCCTATTACCACTGCCAATTACCTGTGGTTTCATTTACTCTAAACCTGTGATTCCTCTGAA
TTATTTTCATTTTAAAGAAATTGTATTTGTTAAATATGTACTACAAACTTAGTAGT
